Addgene plasmid #188121: pMXS-IRES-BLAST flag-CAD F1366A
Purpose: Expresses C-terminal flag-tagged human CAD F1366A in mammalian cells
Depositing lab: Richard Possemato. Depositing organization: NYU Grossman School of Medicine. Publication: Allosteric regulation of CAD modulates de novo pyrimidine synthesis during the cell cycle. Shin J, Mir H, Khurram MA, Fujihara KM, Dynlacht BD, Cardozo TJ, Possemato R. Nat Metab. 2023 Feb 6. doi: 10.1038/s42255-023-00735-9. PubMed 36747088.
Backbone
  Vector backbone: pMXS-IRES-BLAST
  Backbone size w/o insert (bp): 5623
  Vector type: Mammalian Expression, Retroviral
  Selectable markers: Blasticidin
Growth in bacteria
  Bacterial resistance: Ampicillin, 100 μg/mL
  Growth temperature: 37°C
  Growth strain: NEB Stable
  Copy number: High Copy
Gene/Insert
  Gene/Insert name: CAD (alt name: carbamoyl-phosphate synthetase 2, aspartate transcarbamylase, and dihydroorotase)
  Species: H. sapiens (human)
  Insert size (bp): 6702
  Mutation: TCC -> AGT silent mutations at nt439-441 eliminating PAM site for sgRNA target sequence 5'-ATTGGGGTCCAAGAATGGCA-3' and TT -> GC mutations at nt4096-4097 for Phe1366 -> Ala mutation of CAD
  Entrez Gene: CAD (a.k.a. CDG1Z, DEE50, EIEE50, GATD4)
  Tag / fusion protein: Flag tag (N terminal on insert)
  Cloning method: Gibson Cloning
  Sequencing primers: 5′ AGTAGACGGCATCGCAGCTTGGATA; 3′ CGGAATTTACGTAGCGGCCGC
Terms and licenses: Academic/Nonprofit Terms; Industry Terms: Not Available to Industry
How to cite: pMXS-IRES-BLAST flag-CAD F1366A was a gift from Richard Possemato (Addgene plasmid # 188121 ; http://n2t.net/addgene:188121 ; RRID:Addgene_188121)
