[The description below was written by a language model from this plasmid's Addgene catalogue record and pLannotate feature annotations shown in this document.]
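Description:
pMXS-IRES-BLAST flag-CAD F1366A is a Moloney murine leukemia virus-based retroviral vector for stable expression of a mutant human CAD in mammalian cells. It is propagated in E. coli as a high-copy plasmid through a ColE1/pUC-type origin and an ampicillin resistance gene driven by its own bla promoter. The viral portion comprises a 5' LTR, the MMLV packaging signal (plus a fragment annotated as MESV Ψ), a truncated gag lacking its start codon, and a pol segment carrying the splice acceptor, all closed by a 3' LTR. These elements allow the transcript to be packaged into retroviral particles when viral proteins are supplied in trans, and to integrate into target-cell genomes. No separate internal promoter is annotated, so expression presumably comes from the 5' LTR.

The payload is the roughly 6.7 kb human CAD coding sequence, the multifunctional enzyme combining the glutamine amidotransferase, carbamoyl-phosphate synthetase, aspartate transcarbamylase and dihydroorotase activities of de novo pyrimidine synthesis. It carries a Phe1366-to-Ala substitution, together with silent changes that remove the PAM of an sgRNA target site. This makes the cDNA resistant to Cas9 cutting, so it suits re-expression in cells where endogenous CAD has been targeted. Downstream, an EMCV IRES drives translation of blasticidin S deaminase from the same transcript, linking blasticidin selection to CAD expression. The record is inconsistent about the Flag tag: the purpose statement calls it C-terminal, whereas the tag field lists it as N-terminal, and the feature table does not annotate it. The associated study concerns allosteric regulation of CAD during the cell cycle, but the record does not state the specific functional effect of F1366A.
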