Features (pLannotate 1.2.2; 14 found; start..end, strand, type, name):
     22..615     +  LTR            LTR: long terminal repeat from Moloney murine leukemia virus
    678..877     +  misc_feature   MMLV Ψ: packaging signal of Moloney murine leukemia virus (MMLV)
    929..1017    +  misc_feature   MESV Ψ (fragment): packaging signal of murine embryonic stem cell virus
   1094..1510    +  CDS            gag (truncated): truncated Moloney murine leukemia virus (MMLV) gag gene lacking the start codon
   1520..1894    +  misc_feature   pol region: Moloney murine leukemia virus (MMLV) pol region containing the splice acceptor site
   1923..8597    +  CDS            CAD: PYR1_HUMAN - Experimental evidence at protein level: Swiss-Prot protein existence level 1. This protein is a 'fusion' protein encoding four enzymatic activities of the pyrimidine pathway (GATase, CPSase, ATCase and DHOase). From Homo sapiens (Human).
   8798..9260    +  misc_feature   IRES: internal ribosome entry site (IRES) of the encephalomyocarditis virus (EMCV)
   9280..9669    +  CDS            BSD: blasticidin S deaminase; Aspergillus terreus BSD; confers resistance to blasticidin
   9718..9839    +  LTR            3' LTR (ΔU3) (fragment): self-inactivating 3' long terminal repeat (LTR) from Moloney murine leukemia virus
   9840..10309   +  LTR            LTR: long terminal repeat from Moloney murine leukemia virus
  10375..10427   -  CDS            lacI (fragment): lac repressor; lacI; The lac repressor binds to the lac operator to inhibit transcription in E. coli. This inhibition can be relieved by adding lactose or isopropyl-β-D-thiogalactopyranoside (IPTG).
  10610..11198   -  rep_origin     ori: high-copy-number ColE1/pMB1/pBR322/pUC origin of replication
  11362..12222   -  CDS            AmpR: β-lactamase; bla; confers resistance to ampicillin, carbenicillin, and related antibiotics
  12223..12327   -  promoter       AmpR promoter: bla
>Addgene plasmid #188121 | pMXS-IRES-BLAST flag-CAD F1366A | addgene full sequence | sequence record 372273 | Addgene NGS Result
CCCGAAAAGTGCCACCTGCATAATGAAAGACCCCACCTGTAGGTTTGGCAAGCTAGCTTAAGTAACGCCA
TTTTGCAAGGCATGGAAAAATACATAACTGAGAATAGAAAAGTTCAGATCAAGGTCAGGAACAGATGGAA
CAGCTGAATATGGGCCAAACAGGATATCTGTGGTAAGCAGTTCCTGCCCCGGCTCAGGGCCAAGAACAGA
TGGAACAGCTGAATATGGGCCAAACAGGATATCTGTGGTAAGCAGTTCCTGCCCCGGCTCAGGGCCAAGA
ACAGATGGTCCCCAGATGCGGTCCAGCCCTCAGCAGTTTCTAGAGAACCATCAGATGTTTCCAGGGTGCC
CCAAGGACCTGAAATGACCCTGTGCCTTATTTGAACTAACCAATCAGTTCGCTTCTCGCTTCTGTTCGCG
CGCTTCTGCTCCCCGAGCTCAATAAAAGAGCCCACAACCCCTCACTCGGCGCGCCAGTCCTCCGATTGAC
TGAGTCGCCCGGGTACCCGTGTATCCAATAAACCCTCTTGCAGTTGCATCCGACTTGTGGTCTCGCTGTT
CCTTGGGAGGGTCTCCTCTGAGTGATTGACTACCCGTCAGCGGGGGTCTTTCATTTGGGGGCTCGTCCGG
GATCGGGAGACCCCTGCCCAGGGACCACCGACCCACCACCGGGAGGTAAGCTGGCCAGCAACTTATCTGT
GTCTGTCCGATTGTCTAGTGTCTATGACTGATTTTATGCGCCTGCGTCGGTACTAGTTAGCTAACTAGCT
CTGTATCTGGCGGACCCGTGGTGGAACTGACGAGTTCGGAACACCCGGCCGCAACCCTGGGAGACGTCCC
AGGGACTTCGGGGGCCGTTTTTGTGGCCCGACCTGAGTCCAAAAATCCCGATCGTTTTGGACTCTTTGGT
GCACCCCCCTAATAGGAGGGATATGTGGTTCTGGTAGGAGACGAGAACCTAAAACAGTTCCCGCCTCCGT
CTGAATTTTTGCTTTCGGTTTGGGACCGAAGCCGCGCCGCGCGTCTTGTCTGCTGCAGCATCGTTCTGTG
TTGTCTCTGTCTGACTGTGTTTCTGTATTTGTCTGAAAATTAGGGCCAGACTGTTACCACTCCCTTAAGT
TTGACCTTAGGTCACTGGAAAGATGTCGAGCGGATCGCTCACAACCAGTCGGTAGATGTCAAGAAGAGAC
GTTGGGTTACCTTCTGCTCTGCAGAATGGCCAACCTTTAACGTCGGATGGCCGCGAGACGGCACCTTTAA
CCGAGACCTCATCACCCAGGTTAAGATCAAGGTCTTTTCACCTGGCCCGCATGGACACCCAGACCAGGTC
CCCTACATCGTGACCTGGGAAGCCTTGGCTTTTGACCCCCCTCCCTGGGTCAAGCCCTTTGTACACCCTA
AGCCTCCGCCTCCTCTTCCTCCATCCGCCCCGTCTCTCCCCCTTGAACCTCCTCGTTCGACCCCGCCTCG
ATCCTCCCTTTATCCAGCCCTCACTCCTTCTCTAGGCGCCCCCATATGGCCATATGAGATCTTATATGGG
GCACCCCCGCCCCTTGTAAACTTCCCTGACCCTGACATGACAAGAGTTACTAACAGCCCCTCTCTCCAAG
CTCACTTACAGGCTCTCTACTTAGTCCAGCACGAAGTCTGGAGACCTCTGGCGGCAGCCTACCAAGAACA
ACTGGACCGACCGGTGGTACCTCACCCTTACCGAGTCGGCGACACAGTGTGGGTCCGCCGACACCAGACT
AAGAACCTAGAACCTCGCTGGAAAGGACCTTACACAGTCCTGCTGACCACCCCCACCGCCCTCAAAGTAG
ACGGCATCGCAGCTTGGATACACGCCGCCCACGTGAAGGCTGCCGACCCCGGGGGTGGACCATCCTCTAG
ACTGCCGGATCTAGCTAGTTAATTAAGGATCCATGGCGGCCCTAGTGTTGGAGGACGGGTCGGTCCTGCG
GGGCCAGCCCTTTGGGGCCGCCGTGTCGACTGCCGGGGAAGTGGTGTTTCAAACCGGCATGGTCGGCTAC
CCCGAGGCCCTCACTGATCCCTCCTACAAGGCACAGATCTTAGTGCTCACCTATCCTCTGATCGGCAACT
ATGGCATCCCCCCAGATGAAATGGATGAGTTCGGTCTCTGCAAGTGGTTTGAATCCTCGGGCATCCACGT
AGCAGCACTGGTAGTGGGAGAGTGCTGTCCTACTCCCAGCCACTGGAGTGCCACCCGCACCCTGCATGAG
TGGCTGCAGCAGCATGGCATCCCTGGCTTGCAAGGAGTAGACACTCGGGAGCTGACCAAGAAGTTGCGGG
AACAGGGGTCTCTGCTGGGGAAGCTGGTCCAGAATGGAACAGAACCTTCAAGTCTGCCATTCTTGGACCC
CAATGCCCGCCCCCTGGTACCAGAGGTCTCCATTAAGACTCCACGGGTATTCAATACAGGGGGTGCCCCT
CGGATCCTTGCTTTGGACTGTGGCCTCAAGTATAATCAGATCCGATGCCTCTGCCAGCGTGGGGCTGAGG
TCACTGTGGTACCCTGGGACCATGCACTAGACAGCCAAGAGTATGAGGGTCTCTTCTTAAGTAATGGGCC
TGGTGACCCTGCCTCCTATCCCAGTGTCGTATCCACACTGAGCCGTGTTTTATCTGAGCCTAATCCCCGA
CCTGTCTTTGGGATCTGCCTGGGACACCAGCTATTGGCCTTAGCCATTGGGGCCAAGACTTACAAGATGA
GATATGGGAACCGAGGCCATAACCAGCCCTGCTTGTTGGTGGGCTCTGGGCGCTGCTTTCTGACATCCCA
GAACCATGGGTTTGCTGTGGAGACAGACTCACTGCCAGCAGACTGGGCTCCTCTCTTCACCAACGCCAAT
GATGGTTCCAATGAAGGCATTGTGCACAACAGCTTGCCTTTCTTCAGTGTCCAGTTTCACCCAGAGCACC
AAGCTGGCCCTTCAGATATGGAACTGCTTTTCGATATCTTTCTGGAAACTGTGAAAGAGGCCACAGCTGG
GAACCCTGGGGGCCAGACAGTTAGAGAGCGGCTGACTGAGCGCCTCTGTCCCCCTGGGATTCCCACTCCC
GGCTCTGGACTTCCACCACCACGAAAGGTTCTGATCCTGGGCTCAGGGGGCCTCTCCATTGGCCAAGCTG
GAGAATTTGACTACTCGGGCTCTCAGGCAATTAAGGCCCTGAAGGAGGAAAACATCCAGACGTTGCTGAT
CAACCCCAATATTGCCACAGTGCAGACCTCCCAGGGGCTGGCCGACAAGGTCTATTTTCTTCCCATAACA
CCTCATTATGTAACCCAGGTGATACGTAATGAACGCCCCGATGGTGTGTTACTGACTTTTGGGGGCCAGA
CTGCTCTGAACTGTGGTGTGGAGCTGACCAAGGCCGGGGTGCTGGCTCGGTATGGGGTCCGGGTCCTGGG
CACACCAGTGGAGACCATTGAGCTGACCGAGGATCGACGGGCCTTTGCTGCCAGAATGGCAGAGATCGGA
GAGCATGTGGCCCCGAGCGAGGCAGCAAATTCTCTTGAACAGGCCCAGGCAGCCGCTGAACGGCTGGGGT
ACCCTGTGCTAGTGCGTGCAGCCTTTGCCCTGGGTGGCCTGGGCTCTGGCTTTGCCTCTAACAGGGAGGA
GCTCTCTGCTCTCGTGGCCCCAGCTTTTGCCCATACCAGCCAAGTGCTAGTAGACAAGTCTCTGAAGGGA
TGGAAGGAGATTGAGTACGAGGTGGTGAGAGACGCCTATGGCAACTGTGTCACGGTGTGTAACATGGAGA
ACTTGGACCCACTGGGCATCCACACTGGTGAGTCCATAGTGGTGGCCCCTAGCCAGACACTGAATGACAG
GGAGTATCAGCTCCTGAGGCAGACAGCTATCAAGGTGACCCAGCACCTGGGAATTGTTGGGGAGTGCAAT
GTGCAGTATGCCTTGAACCCTGAGTCTGAGCAGTATTACATCATTGAAGTGAATGCCAGGCTCTCTCGCA
GCTCTGCCCTGGCCAGTAAGGCCACAGGTTATCCACTGGCTTATGTGGCAGCCAAGCTAGCATTGGGCAT
CCCTTTGCCTGAGCTCAGGAACTCTGTGACAGGGGGTACAGCAGCCTTTGAACCCAGCGTGGATTATTGT
GTGGTGAAGATTCCTCGATGGGACCTTAGCAAGTTCCTGCGAGTCAGCACAAAGATTGGGAGCTGCATGA
AGAGCGTTGGTGAAGTCATGGGCATTGGGCGTTCATTTGAGGAGGCCTTCCAGAAGGCCCTGCGCATGGT
GGATGAGAACTGTGTGGGCTTTGATCACACAGTGAAACCAGTCAGCGATATGGAGTTGGAGACTCCAACA
GATAAGCGGATTTTTGTGGTGGCAGCTGCTTTGTGGGCTGGTTATTCAGTGGACCGCCTGTATGAGCTCA
CACGCATCGACCGCTGGTTCCTGCACCGAATGAAGCGTATCATCGCACATGCCCAGCTGCTAGAACAACA
CCGTGGACAGCCTTTGCCGCCAGACCTGCTGCAACAGGCCAAGTGTCTTGGCTTCTCAGACAAACAGATT
GCCCTTGCAGTTCTGAGCACAGAGCTGGCTGTTCGCAAGCTGCGTCAGGAACTGGGGATCTGTCCAGCAG
TGAAACAGATTGACACAGTTGCAGCTGAGTGGCCAGCCCAGACAAATTACCTATACCTAACGTATTGGGG
CACCACCCATGACCTCACCTTTCGAACACCTCATGTCCTAGTCCTTGGCTCTGGCGTCTACCGTATTGGC
TCTAGCGTTGAATTTGACTGGTGTGCTGTAGGCTGCATCCAGCAGCTCCGAAAGATGGGATATAAGACCA
TCATGGTGAACTATAACCCAGAGACAGTCAGCACCGACTATGACATGTGTGATCGACTCTACTTTGATGA
GATCTCTTTTGAGGTGGTGATGGACATCTATGAGCTCGAGAACCCTGAAGGTGTGATCCTATCCATGGGT
GGACAGCTGCCCAACAACATGGCCATGGCGTTGCATCGGCAGCAGTGCCGGGTGCTGGGCACCTCCCCTG
AAGCCATTGACTCGGCTGAGAACCGTTTCAAGTTTTCCCGGCTCCTTGACACCATTGGTATCAGCCAGCC
TCAGTGGAGGGAGCTCAGTGACCTCGAGTCTGCTCGCCAATTCTGCCAGACCGTGGGGTACCCCTGTGTG
GTGCGCCCCTCCTATGTGCTGAGCGGTGCTGCTATGAATGTGGCCTACACGGATGGAGACCTGGAGCGCT
TCCTGAGCAGCGCAGCAGCCGTCTCCAAAGAGCATCCCGTGGTCATCTCCAAGTTCATCCAGGAGGCTAA
GGAGATTGACGTGGATGCCGTGGCCTCTGATGGTGTGGTGGCAGCCATCGCCATCTCTGAGCATGTGGAG
AATGCAGGTGTGCATTCAGGTGATGCGACGCTGGTGACCCCCCCACAAGATATCACTGCCAAAACCCTGG
AGCGGATCAAAGCCATTGTGCATGCTGTGGGCCAGGAGCTACAGGTCACAGGACCCTTCAATCTGCAGCT
CATTGCCAAGGATGACCAGCTGAAAGTTATTGAATGCAACGTACGTGTCTCTCGCTCCTTCCCCTTCGTT
TCCAAGACACTGGGTGTGGACCTAGTAGCCTTGGCCACGCGGGTCATCATGGGGGAAGAAGTGGAACCTG
TGGGGCTAATGACTGGTTCTGGAGTTGTGGGAGTAAAGGTGCCTCAGTTCTCCTTCTCCCGCTTGGCGGG
TGCTGACGTGGTGTTGGGTGTGGAAATGACCAGTACTGGGGAGGTGGCCGGCTTTGGGGAGAGCCGCTGT
GAGGCATACCTCAAGGCCATGCTAAGCACTGGCTTTAAGATCCCCAAGAAGAATATCCTGCTGACCATTG
GCAGCTATAAGAACAAAAGCGAGCTGCTCCCAACTGTGCGGCTACTGGAGAGCCTGGGCTACAGCCTCTA
TGCCAGTCTCGGCACAGCTGACTTCTACACTGAGCATGGCGTCAAGGTAACAGCTGTGGACTGGCACGCT
GAGGAGGCTGTGGATGGTGAGTGCCCACCACAGCGGAGCATCCTGGAGCAGCTAGCTGAGAAAAACTTTG
AGCTGGTGATTAACCTGTCAATGCGTGGAGCTGGGGGCCGGCGTCTCTCTTCCTTTGTCACCAAGGGCTA
CCGCACCCGACGCTTGGCCGCTGACTTCTCCGTGCCCCTAATCATCGATATCAAGTGCACCAAACTCTTT
GTGGAGGCCCTAGGCCAGATCGGGCCAGCCCCTCCTTTGAAGGTGCATGTTGACTGTATGACCTCCCAAA
AGCTTGTGCGACTGCCGGGATTGATTGATGTCCATGTGCACCTGCGGGAACCAGGTGGGACACATAAGGA
GGACTTTGCTTCAGGCACAGCCGCTGCCCTGGCTGGGGGTATCACCATGGTGTGTGCCATGCCTAATACC
CGGCCCCCCATCATTGACGCCCCTGCTCTGGCCCTGGCCCAGAAGCTGGCAGAGGCTGGCGCCCGGTGCG
ACTTTGCGCTATTCCTTGGGGCCTCGTCTGAAAATGCAGGAACCTTGGGCACCGTGGCCGGGTCTGCAGC
CGGGCTGAAGCTTTACCTCAATGAGACCTTCTCTGAGCTGCGGCTGGACAGCGTGGTCCAGTGGATGGAG
CATTTCGAGACATGGCCCTCCCACCTCCCCATTGTGGCTCACGCGGAGCAGCAAACCGTGGCTGCTGTCC
TCATGGTGGCTCAGCTCACTCAGCGCTCAGTGCACATATGTCACGTGGCACGGAAGGAGGAGATCCTGCT
AATTAAAGCTGCAAAGGCACGGGGCTTGCCAGTGACCTGCGAGGTGGCTCCCCACCACCTGTTCCTAAGC
CATGATGACCTGGAGCGCCTGGGGCCTGGGAAGGGGGAGGTCCGGCCTGAGCTTGGCTCCCGCCAGGATG
TGGAAGCCCTGTGGGAGAACATGGCTGTCATCGACTGCTTTGCCTCAGACCATGCTCCCCATACCTTGGA
GGAGAAGTGTGGGTCCAGGCCCCCACCTGGGTTCCCAGGGTTAGAGACCATGCTGCCACTACTCCTGACG
GCTGTAAGCGAGGGCCGGCTCAGCCTGGACGACCTGCTGCAGCGATTGCACCACAATCCTCGGCGCATCT
TTCACCTGCCTCCGCAGGAGGACACCTATGTGGAGGTGGATCTGGAGCATGAGTGGACAATTCCCAGCCA
CATGCCCTTCTCCAAGGCCCACTGGACACCTTTTGAAGGGCAGAAAGTGAAGGGCACCGTCCGCCGTGTG
GTCCTGCGAGGGGAGGTTGCCTATATCGATGGGCAGGTTCTGGTACCCCCGGGCTATGGACAGGATGTAC
GGAAGTGGCCACAGGGGGCTGTTCCTCAGCTCCCACCCTCAGCCCCTGCCACTAGTGAGATGACCACGAC
ACCTGAAAGACCCCGCCGTGGCATCCCAGGGCTTCCTGATGGCCGCTTCCATCTGCCGCCCCGAATCCAT
CGAGCCTCCGACCCAGGTTTGCCAGCTGAGGAGCCAAAGGAGAAGTCCTCTCGGAAGGTAGCCGAGCCAG
AGCTGATGGGAACCCCTGATGGCACCTGCTACCCTCCACCACCAGTACCGAGACAGGCATCTCCCCAGAA
CCTGGGGACCCCTGGCTTGCTGCACCCCCAGACCTCACCCCTGCTGCACTCATTAGTGGGCCAACATATC
CTGTCCGTCCAGCAGTTCACCAAGGATCAGATGTCTCACCTGTTCAATGTGGCACACACACTGCGTATGA
TGGTGCAGAAGGAGCGGAGCCTCGACATCCTGAAGGGGAAGGTCATGGCCTCCATGTTCTATGAAGTGAG
CACACGGACCAGCAGCTCCTTTGCAGCAGCCATGGCCCGGCTGGGAGGTGCTGTGCTCAGCTTCTCGGAA
GCCACATCGTCCGTCCAGAAGGGCGAATCCCTGGCTGACTCCGTGCAGACCATGAGCTGCTATGCCGACG
TCGTCGTGCTCCGGCACCCCCAGCCTGGAGCAGTGGAGCTGGCCGCCAAGCACTGCCGGAGGCCAGTGAT
CAATGCTGGGGATGGGGTCGGAGAGCACCCCACCCAGGCCCTGCTGGACATCTTCACCATCCGTGAGGAG
CTGGGAACTGTCAATGGCATGACGATCACGATGGTGGGTGACCTGAAGCACGGACGCACAGTACATTCCC
TGGCCTGCCTGCTCACCCAGTATCGTGTCAGCCTGCGCTACGTGGCACCTCCCAGCCTGCGCATGCCACC
CACTGTGCGGGCCTTCGTGGCCTCCCGCGGCACCAAGCAGGAGGAATTCGAGAGCATTGAGGAGGCGCTG
CCTGACACTGATGTGCTCTACATGACTCGAATCCAGAAGGAACGATTTGGCTCTACCCAGGAGTACGAAG
CTTGCTTTGGTCAGTTCATCCTCACTCCCCACATCATGACCCGGGCCAAGAAGAAGATGGTGGTGATGCA
CCCGATGCCCCGTGTCAACGAGATAAGCGTGGAAGTGGACTCGGATCCCCGCGCAGCCTACTTCCGCCAG
GCTGAGAACGGCATGTACATCCGCATGGCTCTGTTAGCCACCGTGCTGGGCCGTTTCGACTACAAAGACG
ATGACGACAAGTAGGAATTCCTGCAGGCCTCGAGGGCCGGCGCGCCGCGGCCGCTACGTAAATTCCGCCC
CCCCCCCCCCTCTCCCTCCCCCCCCCCTAACGTTACTGGCCGAAGCCGCTTGGAATAAGGCCGGTGTGCG
TTTGTCTATATGTTATTTTCCACCATATTGCCGTCTTTTGGCAATGTGAGGGCCCGGAAACCTGGCCCTG
TCTTCTTGACGAGCATTCCTAGGGGTCTTTCCCCTCTCGCCAAAGGAATGCAAGGTCTGTTGAATGTCGT
GAAGGAAGCAGTTCCTCTGGAAGCTTCTTGAAGACAAACAACGTCTGTAGCGACCCTTTGCAGGCAGCGG
AACCCCCCACCTGGCGACAGGTGCCTCTGCGGCCAAAAGCCACGTGTATAAGATACACCTGCAAAGGCGG
CACAACCCCAGTGCCACGTTGTGAGTTGGATAGTTGTGGAAAGAGTCAAATGGCTCTCCTCAAGCGTATT
CAACAAGGGGCTGAAGGATGCCCAGAAGGTACCCCATTGTATGGGATCTGATCTGGGGCCTCGGTGCACA
TGCTTTACATGTGTTTAGTCGAGGTTAAAAAAACGTCTAGGCCCCCCGAACCACGGGGACGTGGTTTTCC
TTTGAAAAACACGATGATAATATGGCCACAACCATGGTTCCTTTGTCTCAAGAAGAATCCACCCTCATTG
AAAGAGCAACGGCTACAATCAACAGCATCCCCATCTCTGAAGACTACAGCGTCGCCAGCGCAGCTCTCTC
TAGCGACGGCCGCATCTTCACTGGTGTCAATGTATATCATTTTACTGGGGGACCTTGTGCAGAACTCGTG
GTGCTGGGCACTGCTGCTGCTGCGGCAGCTGGCAACCTGACTTGTATCGTCGCGATCGGAAATGAGAACA
GGGGCATCTTGAGCCCCTGCGGACGGTGCCGACAGGTGCTTCTCGATCTGCATCCTGGGATCAAAGCCAT
AGTGAAGGACAGTGATGGACAGCCGACGGCAGTTGGGATTCGTGAATTGCTGCCCTCTGGTTATGTGTGG
GAGGGCTAAGTCGACGATAAAATAAAAGATTTTATTTAGTCTCCAGAAAAAGGGGGGAATGAAAGACCCC
ACCTGTAGGTTTGGCAAGCTAGCTTAAGTAACGCCATTTTGCAAGGCATGGAAAAATACATAACTGAGAA
TAGAGAAGTTCAGATCAAGGTCAGGAACAGATGGAACAGCTGAATATGGGCCAAACAGGATATCTGTGGT
AAGCAGTTCCTGCCCCGGCTCAGGGCCAAGAACAGATGGAACAGCTGAATATGGGCCAAACAGGATATCT
GTGGTAAGCAGTTCCTGCCCCGGCTCAGGGCCAAGAACAGATGGTCCCCAGATGCGGTCCAGCCCTCAGC
AGTTTCTAGAGAACCATCAGATGTTTCCAGGGTGCCCCAAGGACCTGAAATGACCCTGTGCCTTATTTGA
ACTAACCAATCAGTTCGCTTCTCGCTTCTGTTCGCGCGCTTCTGCTCCCCGAGCTCAATAAAAGAGCCCA
CAACCCCTCACTCGGGGCGCCAGTCCTCCGATTGACTGAGTCGCCCGGGTACCCGTGTATCCAATAAACC
CTCTTGCAGTTGCATCCGACTTGTGGTCTCGCTGTTCCTTGGGAGGGTCTCCTCTGAGTGATTGACTACC
CGTCAGCGGGGGTCTTTCACATGCAGCATGTATCAAAATTAATTTGGTTTTTTTTCTTAAGTATTTACAT
TAAATGGCCATAGTTGCATTAATGAATCGGCCAACGCGCGGGGAGAGGCGGTTTGCGTATTGGGCGCTCT
TCCGCTTCCTCGCTCACTGACTCGCTGCGCTCGGTCGTTCGGCTGCGGCGAGCGGTATCAGCTCACTCAA
AGGCGGTAATACGGTTATCCACAGAATCAGGGGATAACGCAGGAAAGAACATGTGAGCAAAAGGCCAGCA
AAAGGCCAGGAACCGTAAAAAGGCCGCGTTGCTGGCGTTTTTCCATAGGCTCCGCCCCCCTGACGAGCAT
CACAAAAATCGACGCTCAAGTCAGAGGTGGCGAAACCCGACAGGACTATAAAGATACCAGGCGTTTCCCC
CTGGAAGCTCCCTCGTGCGCTCTCCTGTTCCGACCCTGCCGCTTACCGGATACCTGTCCGCCTTTCTCCC
TTCGGGAAGCGTGGCGCTTTCTCATAGCTCACGCTGTAGGTATCTCAGTTCGGTGTAGGTCGTTCGCTCC
AAGCTGGGCTGTGTGCACGAACCCCCCGTTCAGCCCGACCGCTGCGCCTTATCCGGTAACTATCGTCTTG
AGTCCAACCCGGTAAGACACGACTTATCGCCACTGGCAGCAGCCACTGGTAACAGGATTAGCAGAGCGAG
GTATGTAGGCGGTGCTACAGAGTTCTTGAAGTGGTGGCCTAACTACGGCTACACTAGAAGAACAGTATTT
GGTATCTGCGCTCTGCTGAAGCCAGTTACCTTCGGAAAAAGAGTTGGTAGCTCTTGATCCGGCAAACAAA
CCACCGCTGGTAGCGGTGGTTTTTTTGTTTGCAAGCAGCAGATTACGCGCAGAAAAAAAGGATCTCAAGA
AGATCCTTTGATCTTTTCTACGGGGTCTGACGCTCAGTGGAACGAAAACTCACGTTAAGGGATTTTGGTC
ATGAGATTATCAAAAAGGATCTTCACCTAGATCCTTTTGCGGCCGGCCGCAAATCAATCTAAAGTATATA
TGAGTAAACTTGGTCTGACAGTTACCAATGCTTAATCAGTGAGGCACCTATCTCAGCGATCTGTCTATTT
CGTTCATCCATAGTTGCCTGACTCCCCGTCGTGTAGATAACTACGATACGGGAGGGCTTACCATCTGGCC
CCAGTGCTGCAATGATACCGCGAGACCCACGCTCACCGGCTCCAGATTTATCAGCAATAAACCAGCCAGC
CGGAAGGGCCGAGCGCAGAAGTGGTCCTGCAACTTTATCCGCCTCCATCCAGTCTATTAATTGTTGCCGG
GAAGCTAGAGTAAGTAGTTCGCCAGTTAATAGTTTGCGCAACGTTGTTGCCATTGCTACAGGCATCGTGG
TGTCACGCTCGTCGTTTGGTATGGCTTCATTCAGCTCCGGTTCCCAACGATCAAGGCGAGTTACATGATC
CCCCATGTTGTGCAAAAAAGCGGTTAGCTCCTTCGGTCCTCCGATCGTTGTCAGAAGTAAGTTGGCCGCA
GTGTTATCACTCATGGTTATGGCAGCACTGCATAATTCTCTTACTGTCATGCCATCCGTAAGATGCTTTT
CTGTGACTGGTGAGTACTCAACCAAGTCATTCTGAGAATAGTGTATGCGGCGACCGAGTTGCTCTTGCCC
GGCGTCAATACGGGATAATACCGCGCCACATAGCAGAACTTTAAAAGTGCTCATCATTGGAAAACGTTCT
TCGGGGCGAAAACTCTCAAGGATCTTACCGCTGTTGAGATCCAGTTCGATGTAACCCACTCGTGCACCCA
ACTGATCTTCAGCATCTTTTACTTTCACCAGCGTTTCTGGGTGAGCAAAAACAGGAAGGCAAAATGCCGC
AAAAAAGGGAATAAGGGCGACACGGAAATGTTGAATACTCATACTCTTCCTTTTTCAATATTATTGAAGC
ATTTATCAGGGTTATTGTCTCATGAGCGGATACATATTTGAATGTATTTAGAAAAATAAACAAATAGGGG
TTCCGCGCACATTTC
